>Addgene plasmid #21818 | PERK 5: PERK.K618R.pGEX4T-1 | depositor full sequence | sequence record 10014 | Author sequence
AGCTTATCGACTGCACGGTGCACCAATGCTTCTGGCGTCAGGCAGCCATCGGAAGCTGTGGTATGGCTGT
GCAGGTCGTAAATCACTGCATAATTCGTGTCGCTCAAGGCGCACTCCCGTTCTGGATAATGTTTTTTGCG
CCGACATCATAACGGTTCTGGCAAATATTCTGAAATGAGCTGTTGACAATTAATCATCGGCTCGTATAAT
GTGTGGAATTGTGAGCGGATAACAATTTCACACAGGAAACAGTATTCATGTCCCCTATACTAGGTTATTG
GAAAATTAAGGGCCTTGTGCAACCCACTCGACTTCTTTTGGAATATCTTGAAGAAAAATATGAAGAGCAT
TTGTATGAGCGCGATGAAGGTGATAAATGGCGAAACAAAAAGTTTGAATTGGGTTTGGAGTTTCCCAATC
TTCCTTATTATATTGATGGTGATGTTAAATTAACACAGTCTATGGCCATCATACGTTATATAGCTGACAA
GCACAACATGTTGGGTGGTTGTCCAAAAGAGCGTGCAGAGATTTCAATGCTTGAAGGAGCGGTTTTGGAT
ATTAGATACGGTGTTTCGAGAATTGCATATAGTAAAGACTTTGAAACTCTCAAAGTTGATTTTCTTAGCA
AGCTACCTGAAATGCTGAAAATGTTCGAAGATCGTTTATGTCATAAAACATATTTAAATGGTGATCATGT
AACCCATCCTGACTTCATGTTGTATGACGCTCTTGATGTTGTTTTATACATGGACCCAATGTGCCTGGAT
GCGTTCCCAAAATTAGTTTGTTTTAAAAAACGTATTGAAGCTATCCCACAAATTGATAAGTACTTGAAAT
CCAGCAAGTATATAGCATGGCCTTTGCAGGGCTGGCAAGCCACGTTTGGTGGTGGCGACCATCCTCCAAA
ATCGGATCTGGTTCCGCGTGGATCCCCGGAATTCCCGGGTCGACGGCTTTTCCATCCTCAGCCCCACAGG
CAGCGGAAGGAGTCTGAAACTCAGTGCCAGACTGAAAGTAAATACGACTCCGTGAGTGCCGATGTCAGTG
ACAACAGCTGGAATGACATGAAGTACTCAGGATACGTATCCCGATATCTAACAGATTTTGAGCCAATTCA
GTGCATGGGTCGTGGTGGCTTTGGCGTTGTCTTTGAAGCTAAAAACAAAGTAGATGACTGCAATTACGCT
ATCCGGAGGATCCGGCTCCCCAACAGGGAGTTGGCACGGGAGAAGGTAATGCGGGAAGTTAAAGCCTTGG
CTAAGCTGGAACACCCAGGCATTGTGAGGTATTTCAACGCCTGGCTGGAAACCCCACCAGAGAAGTGGCA
AGAAGAGATGGATGAGATCTGGCTCAAAGACGAAAGCACAGACTGGCCGCTCAGCTCCCCTAGCCCGATG
GATGCCCCATCTGTTAAGATCCGAAGGATGGATCCNTTCTCTACAAAAGAGCAGATCGAAGTCATAGCTC
CTTCTCCTGAAAGAAGTCGGTCTTTCTCGGTGGGCATTTCCTGTGGCCAGACAAGCTCATCGGAGAGCCA
GTTCTCTCCCCTGGAGTTCTCAGGGACAGACTGCGGAGACAACAGTGACTCAGCGGACGCAGCCTACAAC
CTCCAGGACAGTTGCCTGACGGACTGCGAGGACGTGGAAGATGGCACCGTGGACGGCAATGACGAGGGAC
ACTCCTTTGAACTTTGTCCGTCCGAAGCTTCTCCCTATACCCGGTCTAGGGAAGGAACGTCCTCCTCCAT
AGTGTTTGAGGACTCTGGCTGCGGCAACGCGTCCAGTAAGGAGGAGCCCAGAGGGAACCGGCTGCATGAT
GGCAACCATTATGTTAATAAGCTAACTGATCTCAAGTGCTCCAGCAGCAGGTCTTCTTCAGAAGCCACCA
CCTTGTCTACCTCCCCTACCAGGCCAACCACTCTAAGCTTGGATTTCACCAAGAACACTGTGGGCCAGCT
CCAGCCCAGCTCCCCCAAGGTGTATCTGTACATTCAGATGCAGCTGTGCAGGAAGGAGAACCTCAAAGAC
TGGATGAACCGGCGCTGCAGCTTGGAGGACCGGGAGCACGGCGTGTGCCTGCACATCTTCCTGCAGATCG
CAGAGGCAGTGGAGTTCCTGCACAGCAAGGGACTCATGCACAGGGACCTCAAGCCTTCCAACATATTCTT
CACAATGGATGATGTGGTCAAGGTTGGGGACTTTGGACTGGTGACTGCTATGGACCAAGATGAAGAAGAG
CAGACTGTTCTGACTCCAATGCCAGCCTATGCTACGCACACGGGACAAGTAGGGACCAAGCTATACATGA
GCCCAGAGCAGATTCATGGAAACAACTACTCCCATAAAGTGGACATCTTCTCTTTAGGCTTGATTCTGTT
TGAACTCCTCTACCCATTCAGCACCCAGATGGAACGAGTCCGGATTTTAACTGATGTCAGAAATCTCAAG
TTTCCTCTACTGTTCACTCAGAAATATCCCCAAGAGCATATGATGGTTCAAGACATGCTCTCTCCATCCC
CCACGGAGCGGCCTGAAGCCACAGACATCATTGAAAATGCCATATTTGAGAACTTGGAGTTTCCCGGGAA
AACGGTTCTGAGACAGCGGTCCCGCTCCATGAGTTCATCTGGAACAAAACATTCCAGACAGCCCAGCTGC
TCGTACACGCCACTGCCTGGCGAGCAGAAGCTGATCTCTGAGGAGGATCTGTGACTCGAGCGGCCGCATC
GTGACTGACTGACGATCTGCCTCGCGCGTTTCGGTGATGACGGTGAAAACCTCTGACACATGCAGCTCCC
GGAGACGGTCACAGCTTGTCTGTAAGCGGATGCCGGGAGCAGACAAGCCCGTCAGGGCGCGTCAGCGGGT
GTTGGCGGGTGTCGGGGCGCAGCCATGACCCAGTCACGTAGCGATAGCGGAGTGTATAATTCTTGAAGAC
GAAAGGGCCTCGTGATACGCCTATTTTTATAGGTTAATGTCATGATAATAATGGTTTCTTAGACGTCAGG
TGGCACTTTTCGGGGAAATGTGCGCGGAACCCCTATTTGTTTATTTTTCTAAATACATTCAAATATGTAT
CCGCTCATGAGACAATAACCCTGATAAATGCTTCAATAATATTGAAAAAGGAAGAGTATGAGTATTCAAC
ATTTCCGTGTCGCCCTTATTCCCTTTTTTGCGGCATTTTGCCTTCCTGTTTTTGCTCACCCAGAAACGCT
GGTGAAAGTAAAAGATGCTGAAGATCAGTTGGGTGCACGAGTGGGTTACATCGAACTGGATCTCAACAGC
GGTAAGATCCTTGAGAGTTTTCGCCCCGAAGAACGTTTTCCAATGATGAGCACTTTTAAAGTTCTGCTAT
GTGGCGCGGTATTATCCCGTGTTGACGCCGGGCAAGAGCAACTCGGTCGCCGCATACACTATTCTCAGAA
TGACTTGGTTGAGTACTCACCAGTCACAGAAAAGCATCTTACGGATGGCATGACAGTAAGAGAATTATGC
AGTGCTGCCATAACCATGAGTGATAACACTGCGGCCAACTTACTTCTGACAACGATCGGAGGACCGAAGG
AGCTAACCGCTTTTTTGCACAACATGGGGGATCATGTAACTCGCCTTGATCGTTGGGAACCGGAGCTGAA
TGAAGCCATACCAAACGACGAGCGTGACACCACGATGCCTGCAGCAATGGCAACAACGTTGCGCAAACTA
TTAACTGGCGAACTACTTACTCTAGCTTCCCGGCAACAATTAATAGACTGGATGGAGGCGGATAAAGTTG
CAGGACCACTTCTGCGCTCGGCCCTTCCGGCTGGCTGGTTTATTGCTGATAAATCTGGAGCCGGTGAGCG
TGGGTCTCGCGGTATCATTGCAGCACTGGGGCCAGATGGTAAGCCCTCCCGTATCGTAGTTATCTACACG
ACGGGGAGTCAGGCAACTATGGATGAACGAAATAGACAGATCGCTGAGATAGGTGCCTCACTGATTAAGC
ATTGGTAACTGTCAGACCAAGTTTACTCATATATACTTTAGATTGATTTAAAACTTCATTTTTAATTTAA
AAGGATCTAGGTGAAGATCCTTTTTGATAATCTCATGACCAAAATCCCTTAACGTGAGTTTTCGTTCCAC
TGAGCGTCAGACCCCGTAGAAAAGATCAAAGGATCTTCTTGAGATCCTTTTTTTCTGCGCGTAATCTGCT
GCTTGCAAACAAAAAAACCACCGCTACCAGCGGTGGTTTGTTTGCCGGATCAAGAGCTACCAACTCTTTT
TCCGAAGGTAACTGGCTTCAGCAGAGCGCAGATACCAAATACTGTCCTTCTAGTGTAGCCGTAGTTAGGC
CACCACTTCAAGAACTCTGTAGCACCGCCTACATACCTCGCTCTGCTAATCCTGTTACCAGTGGCTGCTG
CCAGTGGCGATAAGTCGTGTCTTACCGGGTTGGACTCAAGACGATAGTTACCGGATAAGGCGCAGCGGTC
GGGCTGAACGGGGGGTTCGTGCACACAGCCCAGCTTGGAGCGAACGACCTACACCGAACTGAGATACCTA
CAGCGTGAGCTATGAGAAAGCGCCACGCTTCCCGAAGGGAGAAAGGCGGACAGGTATCCGGTAAGCGGCA
GGGTCGGAACAGGAGAGCGCACGAGGGAGCTTCCAGGGGGAAACGCCTGGTATCTTTATAGTCCTGTCGG
GTTTCGCCACCTCTGACTTGAGCGTCGATTTTTGTGATGCTCGTCAGGGGGGCGGAGCCTATGGAAAAAC
GCCAGCAACGCGGCCTTTTTACGGTTCCTGGCCTTTTGCTGGCCTTTTGCTCACATGTTCTTTCCTGCGT
TATCCCCTGATTCTGTGGATAACCGTATTACCGCCTTTGAGTGAGCTGATACCGCTCGCCGCAGCCGAAC
GACCGAGCGCAGCGAGTCAGTGAGCGAGGAAGCGGAAGAGCGCCTGATGCGGTATTTTCTCCTTACGCAT
CTGTGCGGTATTTCACACCGCATAAATTCCGACACCATCGAATGGTGCAAAACCTTTCGCGGTATGGCAT
GATAGCGCCCGGAAGAGAGTCAATTCAGGGTGGTGAATGTGAAACCAGTAACGTTATACGATGTCGCAGA
GTATGCCGGTGTCTCTTATCAGACCGTTTCCCGCGTGGTGAACCAGGCCAGCCACGTTTCTGCGAAAACG
CGGGAAAAAGTGGAAGCGGCGATGGCGGAGCTGAATTACATTCCCAACCGCGTGGCACAACAACTGGCGG
GCAAACAGTCGTTGCTGATTGGCGTTGCCACCTCCAGTCTGGCCCTGCACGCGCCGTCGCAAATTGTCGC
GGCGATTAAATCTCGCGCCGATCAACTGGGTGCCAGCGTGGTGGTGTCGATGGTAGAACGAAGCGGCGTC
GAAGCCTGTAAAGCGGCGGTGCACAATCTTCTCGCGCAACGCGTCAGTGGGCTGATCATTAACTATCCGC
TGGATGACCAGGATGCCATTGCTGTGGAAGCTGCCTGCACTAATGTTCCGGCGTTATTTCTTGATGTCTC
TGACCAGACACCCATCAACAGTATTATTTTCTCCCATGAAGACGGTACGCGACTGGGCGTGGAGCATCTG
GTCGCATTGGGTCACCAGCAAATCGCGCTGTTAGCGGGCCCATTAAGTTCTGTCTCGGCGCGTCTGCGTC
TGGCTGGCTGGCATAAATATCTCACTCGCAATCAAATTCAGCCGATAGCGGAACGGGAAGGCGACTGGAG
TGCCATGTCCGGTTTTCAACAAACCATGCAAATGCTGAATGAGGGCATCGTTCCCACTGCGATGCTGGTT
GCCAACGATCAGATGGCGCTGGGCGCAATGCGCGCCATTACCGAGTCCGGGCTGCGCGTTGGTGCGGATA
TCTCGGTAGTGGGATACGACGATACCGAAGACAGCTCATGTTATATCCCGCCGTCAACCACCATCAAACA
GGATTTTCGCCTGCTGGGGCAAACCAGCGTGGACCGCTTGCTGCAACTCTCTCAGGGCCAGGCGGTGAAG
GGCAATCAGCTGTTGCCCGTCTCACTGGTGAAAAGAAAAACCACCCTGGCGCCCAATACGCAAACCGCCT
CTCCCCGCGCGTTGGCCGATTCATTAATGCAGCTGGCACGACAGGTTTCCCGACTGGAAAGCGGGCAGTG
AGCGCAACGCAATTAATGTGAGTTAGCTCACTCATTAGGCACCCCAGGCTTTACACTTTATGCTTCCGGC
TCGTATGTTGTGTGGAATTGTGAGCGGATAACAATTTCACACAGGAAACAGCTATGACCATGATTACGGA
TTCACTGGCCGTCGTTTTACAACGTCGTGACTGGGAAAACCCTGGCGTTACCCAACTTAATCGCCTTGCA
GCACATCCCCCTTTCGCCAGCTGGCGTAATAGCGAAGAGGCCCGCACCGATCGCCCTTCCCAACAGTTGC
GCAGCCTGAATGGCGAATGGCGCTTTGCCTGGTTTCCGGCACCAGAAGCGGTGCCGGAAAGCTGGCTGGA
GTGCGATCTTCCTGAGGCCGATACTGTCGTCGTCCCCTCAAACTGGCAGATGCACGGTTACGATGCGCCC
ATCTACACCAACGTAACCTATCCCATTACGGTCAATCCGCCGTTTGTTCCCACGGAGAATCCGACGGGTT
GTTACTCGCTCACATTTAATGTTGATGAAAGCTGGCTACAGGAAGGCCAGACGCGAATTATTTTTGATGG
CGTTGGAATT
Features (pLannotate 1.2.2; 17 found; start..end, strand, type, name):
    183..211     +  promoter       tac promoter: strong E. coli promoter; hybrid between the trp and lac UV5 promoters
    219..235     +  protein_bind   lac operator: The lac repressor binds to the lac operator to inhibit transcription in E. coli. This inhibition can be relieved by adding lactose or isopropyl-β-D-thiogalactopyranoside (IPTG). lac repressor encoded by lacI
    258..911     +  CDS            GST26_SCHJA: Experimental evidence at protein level: Swiss-Prot protein existence level 1. GST isoenzymes appear to play a central role in the parasite detoxification system. Other functions are also suspected including a role in increasing the solubility of haematin in the parasite gut. From Schistosoma japonicum (Blood fluke).
    951..2681    +  CDS            Eif2ak3 (fragment): E2AK3_MOUSE - Also known as Pek, Perk. Experimental evidence at protein level: Swiss-Prot protein existence level 1. Metabolic-stress sensing protein kinase that phosphorylates the alpha subunit of eukaryotic translation initiation factor 2 (EIF2S1/eIF-2-alpha) in response to various stress conditions (PubMed:9930704, PubMed:11106749, PubMed:23921556). Key activator of the integrated stress response (ISR) required for adaptation to various stress, such as unfolded protein response (UPR) and low amino acid availability (PubMed:9930704, PubMed:11106749, PubMed:23921556). EIF2S1/eIF-2-alpha phosp
   2747..2786    +  CDS            rop (fragment): Rop protein, which maintains plasmids at low copy number; rop
   2888..2928    +  misc_feature   bom (fragment): basis of mobility region from pBR322
   3033..3137    +  promoter       AmpR promoter: bla
   3138..3998    +  CDS            AmpR: β-lactamase; bla; confers resistance to ampicillin, carbenicillin, and related antibiotics
   4169..4757    +  rep_origin     ori: high-copy-number ColE1/pMB1/pBR322/pUC origin of replication
   4943..4994    -  misc_feature   bom (fragment): basis of mobility region from pBR322
   5001..5078    +  promoter       lacIq promoter: lacI (mutant); In the lacIq allele, a single base change in the promoter boosts expression of the lacI gene about 10-fold.
   5079..6161    +  CDS            lacI: lac repressor; lacI; The lac repressor binds to the lac operator to inhibit transcription in E. coli. This inhibition can be relieved by adding lactose or isopropyl-β-D-thiogalactopyranoside (IPTG).
   6174..6195    +  protein_bind   CAP binding site: CAP binding activates transcription in the presence of cAMP. E. coli catabolite activator protein
   6210..6240    +  promoter       lac promoter: promoter for the E. coli lac operon
   6248..6264    +  protein_bind   lac operator: The lac repressor binds to the lac operator to inhibit transcription in E. coli. This inhibition can be relieved by adding lactose or isopropyl-β-D-thiogalactopyranoside (IPTG). lac repressor encoded by lacI
   6284..6457    +  CDS            lacZα: LacZα fragment of β-galactosidase; lacZ fragment
   6721..107     -  CDS            yciV (fragment) (across the origin): RNAAM_ECOLI - Also known as trpH From Escherichia coli (strain K12).
