[The description below was written by a language model from this plasmid's Addgene catalogue record and pLannotate feature annotations shown in this document.]
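Description:
PERK 5: PERK.K618R.pGEX4T-1 is a bacterial expression plasmid built on the pGEX-4T-1 backbone for producing a GST fusion of the cytoplasmic kinase domain of mouse PERK (Eif2ak3). The insert, about 1.7 kb and cloned between SalI and XhoI sites that were both retained, encodes amino acids 537–1114 and carries the K618R substitution, which the record describes as kinase dead. Schistosoma japonicum GST from the backbone sits at the N terminus, and a Myc (9E10) epitope is attached at the C terminus of the insert; the epitope is recorded in the catalogue fields but is not annotated separately in the feature table. Depositor sequencing also found an S1109T change, with no evidence that it affects activity.

Transcription of the fusion is driven by the tac promoter followed by a lac operator. The plasmid carries its own lacI gene under the lacIq promoter, so expression is repressed until relieved with IPTG. The plasmid is maintained through a ColE1/pBR322-type origin and selected with ampicillin through the bla gene. The remaining annotations (a lac promoter with a lacZα fragment, and short rop, bom and yciV fragments) are backbone remnants with no evident role in expression. The annotated sequence is 6,730 nt, consistent with the stated backbone and insert sizes. The depositor notes that PERK cDNA makes plasmids unstable and poorly replicating, so the construct is supplied in a recombination-tolerant Stbl2 host.

The GST tag allows glutathione affinity purification and the Myc tag allows immunodetection. The record does not state a specific use, but a catalytically inactive protein of this kind would typically serve as a negative control alongside active PERK kinase domain in eIF2α phosphorylation assays.
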