Addgene plasmid #21818: PERK 5: PERK.K618R.pGEX4T-1
Depositing lab: David Ron. Depositing organization: NYU Grossman School of Medicine. Publication: Protein translation and folding are coupled by an endoplasmic-reticulum-resident kinase. Harding HP, Zhang Y, Ron D. Nature. 1999 Jan 21. 397(6716):271-4. 10.1038/16729 PubMed 9930704.
Backbone
  Vector backbone: pGEX-4T-1
  Backbone manufacturer: Amersham
  Backbone size w/o insert (bp): 5000
  Vector type: Bacterial Expression
Growth in bacteria
  Bacterial resistance: Ampicillin, 100 μg/mL
  Growth temperature: 30°C
  Growth strain: Stbl2
  Growth instructions: We have found that the PERK cDNA confers instability (low replication ability) to plasmids. The plasmid will be provided in the STBL2 bacterial strain (gibco) which helps alleviate this problem. To recover the plasmid, stick a sterile toothpick into the stab and streak on an LB amp plate and grow at 30C. Pick an individual colony and grow in LB amp at 30C for the highest yield of plasmid.
  Copy number: Unknown
Gene/Insert
  Gene/Insert name: PERK (537-1114) K618R (alt name: Eif2ak3 eukaryotic translation initiation factor 2 alpha kinase 3)
  Species: M. musculus (mouse)
  Insert size (bp): 1700
  Mutation: PERK Kinase Domain. Amino acids 537-1114. Kinase dead K618R mutant.
  Entrez Gene: Eif2ak3 (a.k.a. Pek, Perk)
  Tag / fusion protein: GST (N terminal on backbone); Myc (9E10) (C terminal on insert)
  Cloning method: Restriction Enzyme; 5′ cloning site SalI (not destroyed); 3′ cloning site XhoI (not destroyed)
  Sequencing primers: 5′ pGEX-F
Terms and licenses: Academic/Nonprofit Terms; Industry Terms: Not Available to Industry
Depositor comments: Mouse PERK (537-1114), K618R mutant, 9E10-tagged at C-terminus, fused to GST, bacterial expression vector, pGEX4T-1 Sequencing found a S1109T mutation. There is no evidence that the mutation affects activity.
How to cite: PERK 5: PERK.K618R.pGEX4T-1 was a gift from David Ron (Addgene plasmid # 21818 ; http://n2t.net/addgene:21818 ; RRID:Addgene_21818)
