>Addgene plasmid #21818 | PERK 5: PERK.K618R.pGEX4T-1 | addgene partial sequence | sequence record 27624 | 21818 with pGEX-3
CGCGCGAGGCAGATCGTCAGTCAGTCACGATGCGGCCGCTCGAGTCACAGATCCTCCTCAGAGATCAGCT
TCTGCTCGCCAGGCAGTGGCGTGTACGAGCAGCTGGGCTGTCTGGAATGTTTTGTTCCAGATGAACTCAT
GGAGCGGGACCGCTGTCTCAGAACCGTTTTCCCGGGAAACTCCAAGTTCTCAAATATGGCATTTTCAATG
ATGTCTGTGGCTTCAGGCCGCTCCGTGGGGGATGGAGAGAGCATGTCTTGAACCATCATATGCTCTTGGG
GATATTTCTGAGTGAACAGTAGAGGAAACTTGAGATTTCTGACATCAGTTAAAATCCGGACTCGTTCCAT
CTGGGTGCTGAATGGGTAGAGGAGTTCAAACAGAATCAAGCCTAAAGAGAAGATGTCCACTTTATGGGAG
TAGTTGTTTCCATGAATCTGCTCTGGGCTCATGTATAGCTTGGTCCCTACTTGTCCCGTGTGCGTAGCAT
AGG
