>Addgene plasmid #21818 | PERK 5: PERK.K618R.pGEX4T-1 | addgene partial sequence | sequence record 27625 | 21818 with pGEX-5
CGGATCTGGTTCCGCGTGGATCCCCGGAATTCCCGGGTCGACGGCTTTTCCATCCTCAGCCCCACAGGCA
GCGGAAGGAGTCTGAAACTCAGTGCCAGACTGAAAGTAAATACGACTCCGTGAGTGCCGATGTCAGTGAC
AACAGCTGGAATGACATGAAGTACTCAGGATACGTATCCCGATATCTAACAGATTTTGAGCCAATTCAGT
GCATGGGTCGTGGTGGCTTTGGCGTTGTCTTTGAAGCTAAAAACAAAGTAGATGACTGCAATTACGCTAT
CCGGAGGATCCGGCTCCCCAACAGGGAGTTGGCACGGGAGAAGGTAATGCGGGAAGTTAAAGCCTTGGCT
AAGCTGGAACACCCAGGCATTGTGAGGTATTTCAACGCCTGGCTGGAAACCCCACCAGAGAAGTGGCAAG
AAGAGATGGATGAGATCTGGCTCAAAGACGAAAGCACAGACTGGCCGCTCAGCTCCCCTAGCCCGATGGA
TGCCCCATCTGTTAAGATCCGAAGGATGGATCCTTTCTCTACAAAAGAGCAGATCGAAGTCATAGCTCCT
TCTCCTGAAAGAAGTCGGTCTTTCTCGGTGGGCATTTCCTGTGGCCAGACAAGCTCATCGGAGAGCCAGT
TCTCTCCCCTGGAGTTCTCAGGGACAGACTGCGGAGACAACAGTGACTCAGCGGACGCAGCCTACAACCT
CCAGGACAGTTGCCTGACGGACTGCGAGGACGTGGAAGATGGCACCGTGGACGGCAATGACGAGGGACAC
TCCTTTGAACTTTGTCCGTCCGAAGCTTCTCCC
